Addgene plasmid #73119: AchE-CD4d3+4-bio
Purpose: EXPRESs plasmid for human erythrocyte surface proteins encoding AchE with rat CD4d3+4-bio
Depositing lab: Gavin Wright. Depositing organization: Wellcome Sanger Institute. Publication: Basigin is a receptor essential for erythrocyte invasion by Plasmodium falciparum. Crosnier C, Bustamante LY, Bartholdson SJ, Bei AK, Theron M, Uchikawa M, Mboup S, Ndir O, Kwiatkowski DP, Duraisingh MT, Rayner JC, Wright GJ. Nature. 2011 Nov 9;480(7378):534-7. doi: 10.1038/nature10606. PubMed 22080952.
Backbone
  Vector backbone: pTT3
  Backbone manufacturer: Yves Durocher, NRC
  Backbone size w/o insert (bp): 6000
  Total vector size (bp): 8327
  Vector type: Mammalian Expression
Growth in bacteria
  Bacterial resistance: Ampicillin, 100 μg/mL
  Growth temperature: 37°C
  Growth strain: DH5alpha
  Copy number: Unknown
Gene/Insert
  Gene/Insert name: AchE
  Species: H. sapiens (human)
  Entrez Gene: ACHE (a.k.a. ACEE, ARACHE, N-ACHE, YT)
  Promoter: CMV
  Tag / fusion protein: ratCD4d3+4 (C terminal on insert); biotinylation peptide (C terminal on insert)
  Cloning method: Restriction Enzyme; 5′ cloning site NotI (not destroyed); 3′ cloning site AscI (not destroyed)
  Sequencing primers: 5′ CMW fwd
Resource information
  A portion of this plasmid was derived from a plasmid made by: pTT3 was obtained from Yves Durocher, National Research Council of Canada-Biotechnology Research Institute
Terms and licenses: Academic/Nonprofit Terms; Industry Terms: Not Available to Industry
How to cite: AchE-CD4d3+4-bio was a gift from Gavin Wright (Addgene plasmid # 73119 ; http://n2t.net/addgene:73119 ; RRID:Addgene_73119)
