[The description below was written by a language model from this plasmid's Addgene catalogue record and pLannotate feature annotations shown in this document.]
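Description:
AchE-CD4d3+4-bio is a mammalian expression plasmid built on the pTT3 backbone, with a total size of 8,327 bp. It is designed to produce a recombinant form of human acetylcholinesterase (ACHE), one of a panel of human erythrocyte surface proteins. In bacteria it is maintained through a high-copy ColE1/pUC-type origin and selected with ampicillin via the β-lactamase gene. The backbone also carries a fragment of the Epstein-Barr virus oriP. This element supports episomal maintenance in cells expressing EBNA1 and is a characteristic feature of pTT-series vectors used for transient protein production.

Expression is driven by the CMV immediate-early enhancer and promoter. Downstream lie adenovirus-derived leader and splice elements and a chimeric intron fragment, which generally improve transcript processing and yield. The short "PTP" hit on the reverse strand most likely reflects this adenoviral leader region rather than an intended coding sequence. The annotated open reading frame begins with a fragment resembling a mouse immunoglobulin heavy chain signal sequence. The ACHE fragment follows, cloned between retained NotI and AscI sites. It is fused at its C terminus to domains 3 and 4 of rat CD4 and then to a biotinylation peptide, and the cassette ends at a rabbit β-globin polyadenylation signal. The biotinylation peptide is listed in the catalogue entry but was not picked up as a separate feature in the annotation.

The CD4d3+4 segment serves as a common tag, and the biotinylation peptide allows the protein to be captured on streptavidin. The associated work used such proteins to screen for receptor–ligand interactions between erythrocytes and Plasmodium falciparum.
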