Features (pLannotate 1.2.2; 19 found; start..end, strand, type, name):
    659..714     +  polyA_signal   β-globin poly(A) signal: rabbit β-globin polyadenylation signal (Gil and Proudfoot, 1987)
   1228..2909    -  rep_origin     oriP (fragment): Epstein-Barr virus oriP replication origin (Yates et al., 2000)
   3036..3140    +  promoter       AmpR promoter: bla
   3141..4001    +  CDS            AmpR: β-lactamase; bla; confers resistance to ampicillin, carbenicillin, and related antibiotics
   4172..4760    +  rep_origin     ori: high-copy-number ColE1/pMB1/pBR322/pUC origin of replication
   4943..5035    +  CDS            lacI (fragment): lac repressor; lacI; The lac repressor binds to the lac operator to inhibit transcription in E. coli. This inhibition can be relieved by adding lactose or isopropyl-β-D-thiogalactopyranoside (IPTG).
   5048..5069    +  protein_bind   CAP binding site: CAP binding activates transcription in the presence of cAMP. E. coli catabolite activator protein
   5084..5114    +  promoter       lac promoter: promoter for the E. coli lac operon
   5122..5138    +  protein_bind   lac operator: The lac repressor binds to the lac operator to inhibit transcription in E. coli. This inhibition can be relieved by adding lactose or isopropyl-β-D-thiogalactopyranoside (IPTG). lac repressor encoded by lacI
   5208..5224    +  promoter       tet promoter (fragment): E. coli promoter for tetracycline efflux protein gene
   5234..5259    -  CDS            bla(M) (fragment): β-lactamase lacking the signal sequence; bla(M); allows cytosolic expression of β-lactamase
   5433..5812    +  enhancer       CMV enhancer: human cytomegalovirus immediate early enhancer
   5814..6013    +  promoter       CMV promoter: human cytomegalovirus (CMV) immediate early promoter
   6081..6119    +  misc_feature   Ad SA (fragment): adenovirus major late transcript splice acceptor (Friedrich and Soriano, 1991)
   6152..6361    -  CDS            PTP (fragment): TERM_ADE02 - Experimental evidence at protein level: Swiss-Prot protein existence level 1. Protein covalently bound to the viral DNA that acts as a primer for viral genomic replication by DNA strand displacement. Assembles on the viral origin of replication in an initiation complex with viral polymerase, DBP, host NFIA and host POU2F1/OCT1. During initiation, the polymerase covalently couples the first dCTP with Ser- 580 of pTP. The terminal protein stimulates the template activity over 20 fold compared to protein-free templates. Neo-synthesized viral genomes are linked to two preterminal prot
   6392..6481    +  intron         chimeric intron (fragment): chimera between introns from adenovirus and immunoglobulin heavy chain genes
   6500..6546    +  CDS            IgH signal sequence (fragment): signal sequence from the mouse immunoglobulin heavy chain variable region
   6577..8298    +  CDS            ACHE (fragment): ACES_HUMAN - Experimental evidence at protein level: Swiss-Prot protein existence level 1. Terminates signal transduction at the neuromuscular junction by rapid hydrolysis of the acetylcholine released into the synaptic cleft. Role in neuronal apoptosis. From Homo sapiens (Human).
   8320..553     +  CDS            Cd4 (fragment) (across the origin): CD4_RAT - Experimental evidence at protein level: Swiss-Prot protein existence level 1. Integral membrane glycoprotein that plays an essential role in the immune response and serves multiple functions in responses against both external and internal offenses. In T-cells, functions primarily as a coreceptor for MHC class II molecule:peptide complex. The antigens presented by class II peptides are derived from extracellular proteins while class I peptides are derived from cytosolic proteins. Interacts simultaneously with the T-cell receptor (TCR) and the MHC class II presented by antigen presenti
>Addgene plasmid #73119 | AchE-CD4d3+4-bio | depositor full sequence | sequence record 137012 | AchE-CD4d3+4-bio sequence 8327 bps
GTCGACCTCCATCACGGCCTATAAGAGTGAGGGGGAGTCAGCGGAGTTCTCCTTCCCACTCAACCTTGGA
GAGGAAAGCCTGCAGGGAGAGTTGAGATGGAAGGCAGAGAAGGCTCCTTCTTCCCAGTCCTGGATCACCT
TCTCCCTAAAGAACCAAAAGGTGTCTGTGCAGAAGTCTACTAGCAACCCCAAGTTCCAGCTGTCCGAAAC
GCTCCCACTCACCCTTCAGATACCCCAGGTCTCCCTTCAGTTTGCTGGTTCTGGCAACCTGACCCTGACT
CTGGACAGAGGGATACTGTATCAGGAAGTGAACCTGGTGGTGATGAAAGTGACTCAGCCCGACAGCAACA
CTTTGACCTGTGAGGTGATGGGACCCACCTCACCCAAGATGAGACTGATCTTGAAGCAGGAGAATCAGGA
GGCCAGGGTCTCCAGGCAGGAGAAAGTGATTCAAGTGCAGGCCCCTGAAGCAGGGGTGTGGCAATGTCTA
CTGAGTGAAGGTGAAGAGGTCAAGATGGACTCCAAGATCCAGGTTTTATCCAAAGGGTTGAATTCCGGAT
CACTGCATCATATTCTGGATGCACAGAAAATGGTGTGGAATCATCGTTAAGTCTAGACACGTGATTAATT
AAGGATCCCCCGACCTCGACCTCTGGCTAATAAAGGAAATTTATTTTCATTGCAATAGTGTGTTGGAATT
TTTTGTGTCTCTCACTCGGAAGGACATATGGGAGGGCAAATCATTTGGTCGAGATCCCTCGGAGATCTCT
AGCTAGAGGATCGATCCCCGCCCCGGACGAACTAAACCTGACTACGACATCTCTGCCCCTTCTTCGCGGG
GCAGTGCATGTAATCCCTTCAGTTGGTTGGTACAACTTGCCAACTGGGCCCTGTTCCACATGTGACACGG
GGGGGGACCAAACACAAAGGGGTTCTCTGACTGTAGTTGACATCCTTATAAATGGATGTGCACATTTGCC
AACACTGAGTGGCTTTCATCCTGGAGCAGACTTTGCAGTCTGTGGACTGCAACACAACATTGCCTTTATG
TGTAACTCTTGGCTGAAGCTCTTACACCAATGCTGGGGGACATGTACCTCCCAGGGGCCCAGGAAGACTA
CGGGAGGCTACACCAACGTCAATCAGAGGGGCCTGTGTAGCTACCGATAAGCGGACCCTCAAGAGGGCAT
TAGCAATAGTGTTTATAAGGCCCCCTTGTTAACCCTAAACGGGTAGCATATGCTTCCCGGGTAGTAGTAT
ATACTATCCAGACTAACCCTAATTCAATAGCATATGTTACCCAACGGGAAGCATATGCTATCGAATTAGG
GTTAGTAAAAGGGTCCTAAGGAACAGCGATATCTCCCACCCCATGAGCTGTCACGGTTTTATTTACATGG
GGTCAGGATTCCACGAGGGTAGTGAACCATTTTAGTCACAAGGGCAGTGGCTGAAGATCAAGGAGCGGGC
AGTGAACTCTCCTGAATCTTCGCCTGCTTCTTCATTCTCCTTCGTTTAGCTAATAGAATAACTGCTGAGT
TGTGAACAGTAAGGTGTATGTGAGGTGCTCGAAAACAAGGTTTCAGGTGACGCCCCCAGAATAAAATTTG
GACGGGGGGTTCAGTGGTGGCATTGTGCTATGACACCAATATAACCCTCACAAACCCCTTGGGCAATAAA
TACTAGTGTAGGAATGAAACATTCTGAATATCTTTAACAATAGAAATCCATGGGGTGGGGACAAGCCGTA
AAGACTGGATGTCCATCTCACACGAATTTATGGCTATGGGCAACACATAATCCTAGTGCAATATGATACT
GGGGTTATTAAGATGTGTCCCAGGCAGGGACCAAGACAGGTGAACCATGTTGTTACACTCTATTTGTAAC
AAGGGGAAAGAGAGTGGACGCCGACAGCAGCGGACTCCACTGGTTGTCTCTAACACCCCCGAAAATTAAA
CGGGGCTCCACGCCAATGGGGCCCATAAACAAAGACAAGTGGCCACTCTTTTTTTTGAAATTGTGGAGTG
GGGGCACGCGTCAGCCCCCACACGCCGCCCTGCGGTTTTGGACTGTAAAATAAGGGTGTAATAACTTGGC
TGATTGTAACCCCGCTAACCACTGCGGTCAAACCACTTGCCCACAAAACCACTAATGGCACCCCGGGGAA
TACCTGCATAAGTAGGTGGGCGGGCCAAGATAGGGGCGCGATTGCTGCGATCTGGAGGACAAATTACACA
CACTTGCGCCTGAGCGCCAAGCACAGGGTTGTTGGTCCTCATATTCACGAGGTCGCTGAGAGCACGGTGG
GCTAATGTTGCCATGGGTAGCATATACTACCCAAATATCTGGATAGCATATGCTATCCTAATCTATATCT
GGGTAGCATAGGCTATCCTAATCTATATCTGGGTAGCATATGCTATCCTAATCTATATCTGGGTAGTATA
TGCTATCCTAATTTATATCTGGGTAGCATAGGCTATCCTAATCTATATCTGGGTAGCATATGCTATCCTA
ATCTATATCTGGGTAGTATATGCTATCCTAATCTGTATCCGGGTAGCATATGCTATCCTAATAGAGATTA
GGGTAGTATATGCTATCCTAATTTATATCTGGGTAGCATATACTACCCAAATATCTGGATAGCATATGCT
ATCCTAATCTATATCTGGGTAGCATATGCTATCCTAATCTATATCTGGGTAGCATAGGCTATCCTAATCT
ATATCTGGGTAGCATATGCTATCCTAATCTATATCTGGGTAGTATATGCTATCCTAATTTATATCTGGGT
AGCATAGGCTATCCTAATCTATATCTGGGTAGCATATGCTATCCTAATCTATATCTGGGTAGTATATGCT
ATCCTAATCTGTATCCGGGTAGCATATGCTATCCTCATGATAAGCTGTCAAACATGAGAATTTTCTTGAA
GACGAAAGGGCCTCGTGATACGCCTATTTTTATAGGTTAATGTCATGATAATAATGGTTTCTTAGACGTC
AGGTGGCACTTTTCGGGGAAATGTGCGCGGAACCCCTATTTGTTTATTTTTCTAAATACATTCAAATATG
TATCCGCTCATGAGACAATAACCCTGATAAATGCTTCAATAATATTGAAAAAGGAAGAGTATGAGTATTC
AACATTTCCGTGTCGCCCTTATTCCCTTTTTTGCGGCATTTTGCCTTCCTGTTTTTGCTCACCCAGAAAC
GCTGGTGAAAGTAAAAGATGCTGAAGATCAGTTGGGTGCACGAGTGGGTTACATCGAACTGGATCTCAAC
AGCGGTAAGATCCTTGAGAGTTTTCGCCCCGAAGAACGTTTTCCAATGATGAGCACTTTTAAAGTTCTGC
TATGTGGCGCGGTATTATCCCGTGTTGACGCCGGGCAAGAGCAACTCGGTCGCCGCATACACTATTCTCA
GAATGACTTGGTTGAGTACTCACCAGTCACAGAAAAGCATCTTACGGATGGCATGACAGTAAGAGAATTA
TGCAGTGCTGCCATAACCATGAGTGATAACACTGCGGCCAACTTACTTCTGACAACGATCGGAGGACCGA
AGGAGCTAACCGCTTTTTTGCACAACATGGGGGATCATGTAACTCGCCTTGATCGTTGGGAACCGGAGCT
GAATGAAGCCATACCAAACGACGAGCGTGACACCACGATGCCTGCAGCAATGGCAACAACGTTGCGCAAA
CTATTAACTGGCGAACTACTTACTCTAGCTTCCCGGCAACAATTAATAGACTGGATGGAGGCGGATAAAG
TTGCAGGACCACTTCTGCGCTCGGCCCTTCCGGCTGGCTGGTTTATTGCTGATAAATCTGGAGCCGGTGA
GCGTGGGTCTCGCGGTATCATTGCAGCACTGGGGCCAGATGGTAAGCCCTCCCGTATCGTAGTTATCTAC
ACGACGGGGAGTCAGGCAACTATGGATGAACGAAATAGACAGATCGCTGAGATAGGTGCCTCACTGATTA
AGCATTGGTAACTGTCAGACCAAGTTTACTCATATATACTTTAGATTGATTTAAAACTTCATTTTTAATT
TAAAAGGATCTAGGTGAAGATCCTTTTTGATAATCTCATGACCAAAATCCCTTAACGTGAGTTTTCGTTC
CACTGAGCGTCAGACCCCGTAGAAAAGATCAAAGGATCTTCTTGAGATCCTTTTTTTCTGCGCGTAATCT
GCTGCTTGCAAACAAAAAAACCACCGCTACCAGCGGTGGTTTGTTTGCCGGATCAAGAGCTACCAACTCT
TTTTCCGAAGGTAACTGGCTTCAGCAGAGCGCAGATACCAAATACTGTTCTTCTAGTGTAGCCGTAGTTA
GGCCACCACTTCAAGAACTCTGTAGCACCGCCTACATACCTCGCTCTGCTAATCCTGTTACCAGTGGCTG
CTGCCAGTGGCGATAAGTCGTGTCTTACCGGGTTGGACTCAAGACGATAGTTACCGGATAAGGCGCAGCG
GTCGGGCTGAACGGGGGGTTCGTGCACACAGCCCAGCTTGGAGCGAACGACCTACACCGAACTGAGATAC
CTACAGCGTGAGCTATGAGAAAGCGCCACGCTTCCCGAAGGGAGAAAGGCGGACAGGTATCCGGTAAGCG
GCAGGGTCGGAACAGGAGAGCGCACGAGGGAGCTTCCAGGGGGAAACGCCTGGTATCTTTATAGTCCTGT
CGGGTTTCGCCACCTCTGACTTGAGCGTCGATTTTTGTGATGCTCGTCAGGGGGGCGGAGCCTATGGAAA
AACGCCAGCAACGCGGCCTTTTTACGGTTCCTGGCCTTTTGCTGGCCTTTTGCTCACATGTTCTTTCCTG
CGTTATCCCCTGATTCTGTGGATAACCGTATTACCGCCTTTGAGTGAGCTGATACCGCTCGCCGCAGCCG
AACGACCGAGCGCAGCGAGTCAGTGAGCGAGGAAGCGGAAGAGCGCCCAATACGCAAACCGCCTCTCCCC
GCGCGTTGGCCGATTCATTAATGCAGCTGGCACGACAGGTTTCCCGACTGGAAAGCGGGCAGTGAGCGCA
ACGCAATTAATGTGAGTTAGCTCACTCATTAGGCACCCCAGGCTTTACACTTTATGCTTCCGGCTCGTAT
GTTGTGTGGAATTGTGAGCGGATAACAATTTCACACAGGAAACAGCTATGACCATGATTACGCCAAGCTC
TAGCTAGAGGTCGACCAATTCTCATGTTTGACAGCTTATCATCGCAGATCCGGGCAACGTTGTTGCCATT
GCTGCAGGCGCAGAACTGGTAGGTATGGAAGATCTATACATTGAATCAATATTGGCAATTAGCCATATTA
GTCATTGGTTATATAGCATAAATCAATATTGGCTATTGGCCATTGCATACGTTGTATCTATATCATAATA
TGTACATTTATATTGGCTCATGTCCAATATGACCGCCATGTTGACATTGATTATTGACTAGTTATTAATA
GTAATCAATTACGGGGTCATTAGTTCATAGCCCATATATGGAGTTCCGCGTTACATAACTTACGGTAAAT
GGCCCGCCTGGCTGACCGCCCAACGACCCCCGCCCATTGACGTCAATAATGACGTATGTTCCCATAGTAA
CGCCAATAGGGACTTTCCATTGACGTCAATGGGTGGAGTATTTACGGTAAACTGCCCACTTGGCAGTACA
TCAAGTGTATCATATGCCAAGTCCGCCCCCTATTGACGTCAATGACGGTAAATGGCCCGCCTGGCATTAT
GCCCAGTACATGACCTTACGGGACTTTCCTACTTGGCAGTACATCTACGTATTAGTCATCGCTATTACCA
TGGTGATGCGGTTTTGGCAGTACACCAATGGGCGTGGATAGCGGTTTGACTCACGGGGATTTCCAAGTCT
CCACCCCATTGACGTCAATGGGAGTTTGTTTTGGCACCAAAATCAACGGGACTTTCCAAAATGTCGTAAT
AACCCCGCCCCGTTGACGCAAATGGGCGGTAGGCGTGTACGGTGGGAGGTCTATATAAGCAGAGCTCGTT
TAGTGAACCGTCAGATCCTCACTCTCTTCCGCATCGCTGTCTGCGAGGGCCAGCTGTTGGGCTCGCGGTT
GAGGACAAACTCTTCGCGGTCTTTCCAGTACTCTTGGATCGGAAACCCGTCGGCCTCCGAACGGTACTCC
GCCACCGAGGGACCTGAGCGAGTCCGCATCGACCGGATCGGAAAACCTCTCGAGAAAGGCGTCTAACCAG
TCACAGTCGCAAGGTAGGCTGAGCACCGTGGCGGGCGGCAGCGGGTGGCGGTCGGGGTTGTTTCTGGCGG
AGGTGCTGCTGATGATGTAATTAAAGTAGGCGGTCTTGAGACGGCGGATGGTCGAGGTGAGGTGTGGCAG
GCTTGAGATCCAGCTGTTGGGGTGAGTACTCCCTCTCAAAAGCGGGCATTACTTCTGCGCTAAGATTGTC
AGTTTCCAAAAACGAGGAGGATTTGATATTCACCTGGCCCGATCTGGCCATACACTTGAGTGACAATGAC
ATCCACTTTGCCTTTCTCTCCACAGGTGTCCACTCCCAGGTCCAAGTTTAAACTGCGGCCGCCACCATGG
CTCCTCCCCAGTGCCTGCTGCACACCCCATCTCTGGCCAGCCCTCTGCTGCTGCTCCTGCTGTGGCTCCT
GGGAGGAGGAGTGGGAGCCGAGGGCAGAGAGGATGCCGAGCTGCTGGTCACCGTCAGAGGCGGCAGACTG
CGGGGCATCAGACTGAAAACCCCTGGCGGCCCTGTGTCTGCCTTCCTGGGCATCCCTTTCGCCGAGCCCC
CCATGGGCCCCAGAAGATTTCTGCCCCCCGAGCCCAAGCAGCCTTGGTCTGGCGTGGTGGACGCCACAAC
CTTCCAGAGCGTGTGCTACCAGTACGTGGACACCCTGTACCCCGGCTTCGAGGGCACCGAGATGTGGAAC
CCCAACCGGGAGCTGTCCGAGGACTGCCTGTACCTGAACGTGTGGACCCCCTACCCCAGACCTACCAGCC
CTACCCCCGTGCTCGTGTGGATCTATGGCGGCGGATTCTACAGCGGCGCCAGCAGCCTGGACGTGTACGA
CGGCAGATTCCTGGTGCAGGCCGAGAGAACCGTGCTGGTGTCCATGAACTACAGAGTGGGCGCCTTCGGC
TTTCTGGCCCTGCCTGGCAGCAGAGAAGCCCCTGGCAACGTGGGCCTGCTGGACCAGAGACTGGCCCTGC
AGTGGGTGCAGGAAAACGTCGCTGCCTTCGGCGGAGATCCTACCAGCGTGACCCTGTTTGGCGAATCTGC
CGGCGCTGCCAGCGTGGGCATGCATCTGCTGTCCCCCCCCAGCAGAGGCCTGTTCCACAGAGCCGTGCTG
CAGAGCGGAGCCCCTAATGGCCCTTGGGCCACAGTGGGCATGGGCGAGGCCAGAAGAAGGGCCACACAGC
TGGCCCACCTCGTGGGATGTCCTCCAGGCGGCACCGGCGGCAATGATACCGAACTGGTGGCCTGCCTGAG
AACCAGACCCGCCCAGGTGCTGGTCAACCACGAGTGGCACGTGCTGCCCCAGGAAAGCGTCTTTCGGTTC
AGCTTCGTGCCCGTGGTGGATGGCGACTTCCTGAGCGACACCCCCGAGGCCCTGATCAACGCCGGCGACT
TCCACGGACTCCAGGTGCTCGTGGGCGTGGTCAAGGACGAGGGCAGCTACTTCCTGGTGTACGGCGCTCC
CGGCTTCAGCAAGGACAACGAGAGCCTGATCAGCAGAGCCGAGTTCCTGGCCGGCGTGAGAGTGGGAGTG
CCTCAGGTGTCCGATCTGGCCGCCGAAGCCGTGGTGCTGCACTACACCGACTGGCTGCACCCCGAGGACC
CTGCCAGACTGAGAGAAGCCCTGAGCGATGTTGTGGGCGACCACAATGTCGTGTGCCCTGTGGCCCAGCT
GGCTGGCAGACTGGCTGCTCAGGGCGCCAGAGTGTACGCCTACGTGTTCGAGCACAGAGCTTCCACACTG
AGCTGGCCTCTGTGGATGGGCGTGCCTCACGGCTACGAGATCGAGTTCATCTTCGGCATCCCCCTGGACC
CCAGCAGAAACTACACCGCCGAGGAAAAGATCTTCGCACAGCGGCTGATGCGGTACTGGGCCAACTTCGC
CAGAACCGGCGACCCCAACGAGCCCAGAGATCCCAAGGCCCCCCAGTGGCCTCCTTATACCGCTGGCGCC
CAGCAGTACGTGTCCCTGGACCTGAGGCCCCTGGAAGTGCGGAGAGGACTGAGAGCCCAGGCCTGCGCCT
TCTGGAACAGATTCCTGCCCAAGCTGCTGTCAGCCACAGCCAGCGAGGCCCCATCTACTGGCGCGCC
