>Addgene plasmid #73119 | AchE-CD4d3+4-bio | addgene partial sequence | sequence record 140442 | rb_glob_PA_term-R 5'-CCCATATGTCCTTCCGAGTG-3'
AATTTCCTTTATTAGCCAGAGGTCGAGGTCGGGGGATCCTTAATTAATCACGTGTCTAGACTTAACGATG
ATTCCACACCATTTTCTGTGCATCCAGAATATGATGCAGTGATCCGGAATTCAACCCTTTGGATAAAACC
TGGATCTTGGAGTCCATCTTGACCTCTTCACCTTCACTCAGTAGACATTGCCACACCCCTGCTTCAGGGG
CCTGCACTTGAATCACTTTCTCCTGCCTGGAGACCCTGGCCTCCTGATTCTCCTGCTTCAAGATCAGTCT
CATCTTGGGTGAGGTGGGTCCCATCACCTCACAGGTCAAAGTGTTGCTGTCGGGCTGAGTCACTTTCATC
ACCACCAGGTTCACTTCCTGATACAGTATCCCTCTGTCCAGAGTCAGGGTCAGGTTGCCAGAACCAGCAA
ACTGAAGGGAGACCTGGGGTATCTGAAGGGTGAGTGGGAGCGTTTCGGACAGCTGGAACTTGGGGTTGCT
AGTAGACTTCTGCACAGACACCTTTTGGTTCTTTAGGGAGAAGGTGATCCAGGACTGGGAAGAAGGAGCC
TTCTCTGCCTTCCATCTCAACTCTCCCTGCAGGCTTTCCTCTCCAAGGTTGAGTGGGAAGGAGAACTCCG
CTGACTCCCCCTCACTCTTATAGGCCGTGATGGAGGTCGACGGCGCGCCAGTAGATGGGGCCTCGCTGGC
TGTGGCTGACAGCAGCTTGGGCAGGAATCTGTTCCAGAAGGCGCAGGCCTGGGCTCTCAGTCCTCTCCGC
ACTTCCAGG
