>Addgene plasmid #73119 | AchE-CD4d3+4-bio | addgene partial sequence | sequence record 140801 | pMT2-F 5'-TTGCCTTTCTCTCCACAGGT-3'
CCAGTGCCTGCTGCACACCCCATCTCTGGCCAGCCCTCTGCTGCTGCTCCTGCTGTGGCTCCTGGGAGGA
GGAGTGGGAGCCGAGGGCAGAGAGGATGCCGAGCTGCTGGTCACCGTCAGAGGCGGCAGACTGCGGGGCA
TCAGACTGAAAACCCCTGGCGGCCCTGTGTCTGCCTTCCTGGGCATCCCTTTCGCCGAGCCCCCCATGGG
CCCCAGAAGATTTCTGCCCCCCGAGCCCAAGCAGCCTTGGTCTGGCGTGGTGGACGCCACAACCTTCCAG
AGCGTGTGCTACCAGTACGTGGACACCCTGTACCCCGGCTTCGAGGGCACCGAGATGTGGAACCCCAACC
GGGAGCTGTCCGAGGACTGCCTGTACCTGAACGTGTGGACCCCCTACCCCAGACCTACCAGCCCTACCCC
CGTGCTCGTGTGGATCTATGGCGGCGGATTCTACAGCGGCGCCAGCAGCCTGGACGTGTACGACGGCAGA
TTCCTGGTGCAGGCCGAGAGAACCGTGCTGGTGTCCATGAACTACAGAGTGGGCGCCTTCGGCTTTCTGG
CCCTGCCTGGCAGCAGAGAAGCCCCTGGCAACGTGGGCCTGCTGGACCAGAGACTGGCCCTGCAGTGGGT
GCAGGAAAACGTCGCTGCCTTCGGCGGAGATCCTACCAGCGTGACCCTGTTTGGCGAATCTGCCGGCGCT
GCCAGCGTGGGCATGCATCTGCTGTCCCC
